>Addgene plasmid #181786 | pShoCAST-sgRNA_entry (BO1) | addgene full sequence | sequence record 358225 | Addgene NGS Result
GATCAAGAGCTACCAACTCTTTTTCCGAAGGTAACTGGCTTCAGCAGAGCGCAGATACCAAATACTGTTC
TTCTAGTGTAGCCGTAGTTAGGCCACCACTTCAAGAACTCTGTAGCACCGCCTACATACCTCGCTCTGCT
AATCCTGTTACCAGTGGCTGCTGCCAGTGGCGATAAGTCGTGTCTTACCGGGTTGGACTCAAGACGATAG
TTACCGGATAAGGCGCAGCGGTCGGGCTGAACGGGGGGTTCGTGCACACAGCCCAGCTTGGAGCGAACGA
CCTACACCGAACTGAGATACCTACAGCGTGAGCTATGAGAAAGCGCCACGCTTCCCGAAGGGAGAAAGGC
GGACAGGTATCCGGTAAGCGGCAGGGTCGGAACAGGAGAGCGCACGAGGGAGCTTCCAGGGGGAAACGCC
TGGTATCTTTATAGTCCTGTCGGGTTTCGCCACCTCTGACTTGAGCGTCGATTTTTGTGATGCTCGTCAG
GGGGGCGGAGCCTATGGAAAAACGCCAGCAACGCGGCCTTTTTACGGTTCCTGGCCTTTTGCTGGCCTTT
TGCTCAACGCCAAGCTCCAAAACGATCTCAAGAAGATCATCTTATTAATTTTACACTTTATGCTTCCGGC
TCGTATGTTGAAAGAGGAGAAAGGATCTATGGGCTTAGACGAAGAATTTGAGTTCACTGAGGAATTGACG
CAAGCTCCAGATGTTATTGTGCTTGACAAGAGTCATTTTGTGGTAGACCCATCCCAAATTATTCTGCAAA
CATCGGATAAGCATAAACTGAGATTTAATCTTATCAAGTGGTTCGCTGAATCCCCCAACATTACTATTAA
ATCTCAGAGAAAACAGGCAGTCGTAGATACCCTTGGTGTTTCTACTCGGCAGGTGGAGCGTCTCCTCAAG
CAATATCATAATGGTGAGTTATCAGAGACAGCGGGAGTACAACGCTCAGATAAGGGGAAACTTCGCATCA
GCCAATACTGGGAAGATTATATTAAAACAACTTATGAAAAAAGTCTGAAAGATAAACATCCAATGTTGCC
AGCAGCTGTCGTGCGGGAAGTGAAGCGACACGCGATCGTTGACCTCGGACTGAAACCAGGAGATTATCCC
CATCCAGCCACCATCTATAGAAATTTAGCTCCTTTAATCGAGCAACACACGCGGAAGAAAAAAGTTAGAA
ATCCGGGTTCGGGATCTTGGCTGACCGTTGTCACGCGAGATGGTCAGCTACTGAAGGCTGACTTTAGTAA
CCAAATTATCCAATGCGACCATACCGAGCTGGATATTCATATAGTTGATAGTCATGGCAGTTTATTGTCT
GACCGTCCTTGGCTAACTACTGTTGTCGATACTTATTCAAGTTGCATTCTTGGTTTTCATTTATGGATCA
AACAACCAGGTTCTACGGAGGTAGCTCTTGCCTTGAGACACGCCATTCTACCCAAAAATTATCCAGAGGA
CTACAAACTTGGCAAAGTTTGGGAAATATATGGACCTCCTTTTCAGTATTTTTTTACTGATGGTGGAAAA
GATTTTAATTCAAAGCATCTAAAAGCCATTGGTAAGAAATTAGGATTTCAGTGCGAACTACGCAATCGCC
CGCCCCAAGGTGGAATTGTAGAACGTCTTTTTAAAACCATTAATACTCAAGTTCTTAAAGAGCTTCCCGG
TTACACGGGGGCAAACGTTCAAGAACGCCCGAAAAATGCAGAGAAAGAAGCCTGTTTAACAATACAGGAT
TTGGATAAAATTCTAGCCAGCTTCTTTTGTGATATTTATAACCACGAACCCTATCCCAAGGAGCCTCGCA
ACACGAGATTTGAACGCTGGTTTAAAGGTATGGGGGGAAAATTACCCGAACCTTTGGACGAGCGAGAATT
GGATATTTGTTTGATGAAAGAAGCACAACGAGTTGTTCAAGCTCATGGTAGCATACAGTTTGAAAACCTA
ATTTATCGAGGAGAAGCTCTGAAGGCATATAGAGGTGAATACGTCACCCTAAGATACGATCCCGACCATG
TCCTGACTTTATATGTCTATAGTTGCGAAGCTGATGATAATGCAGAAGAGTTCTTGGGCTATGCTCACGC
TATAAACATGGATACTCATGACTTGAGTATAGAAGAATTGAAAACTCTCAATAAAGAACGAAGTAAAGCT
CGTAGCGATCATTACAACTATGATGCTTTATTAGCATTGGGTAAACGCAAAGAACTTGTAGAAGAAAGAA
AACAAGACAAGAAAGCAAAAAGGCAATCAGAGCAAAAACGTCTCCGCACTGCTTCCAAGAAAAACTCAAA
TGTTATTGAACTACGCAAAAGTAGAGCTTCGAGTTCTTCAAGTAAAGATGACCGACAGGAAATTTTACCA
GAGAGAGTTTCTAGGGACGAACTAAAGCCGGAGAAAACAGAACTGAAATATGAGGAAAATCTGTTAGCAC
AGACCGATACTCAAAAACAGGAGAGACATAAGTTAGTTGTCTCTGACCGTAAAAAAAATTTAAAGAACAT
TTGGTGATAAAGGAGGTAAATAATGGCCATATCTCAACTGGCAACCCAACCATTTGTCGAAGTCTTACCT
CCAGAGTTAGATAGCAAAGCTCAAATTGCTAAAACTATTGATATTGAGGAGCTTTTCAGAATTAATTTTA
TCACAACCGATCGGTCATCAGAATGTTTCAGATGGTTAGATGAGCTGCGTATCCTGAAACAATGCGGTCG
GATCATTGGACCAAGAAATGTAGGCAAAAGCCGAGCAGTGCTTCACTATCGTAATGAGGATAAAAAACGA
GTTTCTTATGTAAAGGCTTGGTCGGCATCGAGTTCTAAACGTCTATTTTCACAAATCTTAAAGGATATTA
ACCATGCTGCATCAACAGGTAAACGACAGGATTTACGTCCAAGATTAGCTGGTAGTCTTGAACTATTTGG
ATTAGAATTGGTCATTGTTGATAATGCTGAAAATCTTCAAAAAGAGGCGCTCTTAGATTTAAAGCAACTT
TTTGAAGAATGCCATGTTCCTATTGTCTTAGTTGGAGGTAAGGAGTTAGATGATATTTTAGAAGATTTTG
ATTTGTTGACTAACTTTCCAACGTTATATGAGTTTGAACGATTGGAACATGATGATTTTATAAAAACATT
AAAGACAATCGAATTGGATATTTTATCTCTTCCAGAAGCGTCTAAGTTAAGTGAGGGTAACATATTTGCA
ATTTTAGCTGAGAGTACAGGTGGGAAAATAGGAATTTTAGTCAAGATACTAACTAAAGCAGTTTTACATT
CTCTTAAAAAGGGATTTGGTAAAGTTGATGAAAGCATTTTAGAAAAAATCGCAAGTCGTTATGGAACAAA
ATACGTTCCCATTGAAAACAAAAATAGAAACGATTAATAGAGGAGGATATAAATGATTGAAGATGATGAA
ATTCGTCTAAGGTTGGGCTATGTTGAACCACACCCAGGTGAAAGCATCAGTCATTATTTGGGACGGCTTC
GTCGATTTAAGGCTAACAGCCTTCCTTCAGGATATGCTCTAGGAAAAATTGCGGGTCTTGGGTCTGTTCT
GACTCGATGGGAAAAGTTGTACTTCAACCCATTTCCCACTCAACAAGAACTAGAGGCATTAGCACAAGTG
ATTCAAGTGGAGGTTGAGAAATTAAGAGAGATGCTACCCACTAAAGGTGTCACAATGATGCCTCGACCCA
TTCGATTATGTGCGGCTTGCTATGCAGAGTCACCTTATCACCGGATCGAGTGGCAGTTTAAGGACAAAAT
GAAGTGCGATCGCCATCAGTTGCGCTTATTAACAAAATGCACAAACTGTCAGACACCATTCCCCATTCCT
GCTGATTGGGAAAAAGGAGAATGCTCGCATTGTTTTTTGTCTTTTGCTAAGATGGTGAAGTGTCAAAAGC
GTCGTTAGTGATAAAACCAGAAAAAGGTGTGAAATTAACTAAGTCCCTGAATTGATCTGGTTGTCCAAAA
AATTTGTGCGATCGCATGGCAAGATTATTCCTACTATTGATGTGGCGTGAGTCGGATAACTTGCTCTAAT
GGGATCCCGGTTAATACCAATAGATCAGATATGAGTAATAAACATTACGACCTTTACCTGTGGTATTCAC
TGTTGGCACGACAACACCTTTATCGCGCCAATACTGTAGCTGACGACGCGAACAATTAGTGATTTGAGCC
GCTTCTGTGCTTGTGTAGAATTTTCCTTCCATAGAAATCATCCTACAGAAGTAGTTTTTTAAATTTACAT
TTTTTAAAAGCACATTATGTATTCATGTGATATTATTTTTTTATGAGCACAATCACGATTCAATGCCGCC
TAGTTGCAGAAGAAGCGACCCTGCGCTACTTTTGGGAACTTATGGCTGAGAAGAATACGCCACTCATTAA
TGAATTGTTGGAGCAGTTAGGACAACATCCAGATTTTGATACTTGGGTACAAGCAGGCAAGATGCCTGAA
AAGACAGTTGAGAACTTGTGCAAGTCCCTAGAAGATCGAGAACCTTTTGCAAATCAGCCCGGTCGTTTTC
GTACTTCGGCAGTTGCTCTGGTAAAGTACATTTACAAATCCTGGTTTGCGTTACAAAAACGTCGGGCGGA
CAGACTAGAAGGTAAAGAGCGCTGGTTAAAGATGCTCAAAAGTGATGTGGAACTGGAACGAGAAAGCAAC
TGTAGTTTGGATATTATTCGAGCTAAAGCTGGGGAAATTCTTGCTAAAGTTACTGAGGGGTGCGCTCCGA
GCAATCAAACATCCTCTAAGAGAAAAAAGAAGAAAACTAAAAAAAGCCAAGCGACAAAAGATCTCCCTAC
GCTTTTCGAGATTATATTAAAGGCTTACGAACAAGCTGAAGAAAGCCTGACACGAGCTGCCCTTGCTTAT
CTCCTTAAAAATGACTGTGAAGTCAGTGAAGTTGATGAAGATTCAGAGAAATTTAAAAAGCGTCGGCGTA
AAAAGGAAATAGAAATTGAACGTTTAAGAAATCAACTGAAAAGTCGGATACCTAAAGGTCGCGATTTAAC
CGGAGATAAGTGGTTGAAAACGCTAGAAGAAGCCACCCGAAATGTTCCTGAAAATGAGGATGAGGCAAAG
GCTTGGCAAGCCCAACTCTTGAGAGAAGCTAGTTCTGTTCCTTTTCCTGTAGCTTATGAAACTAGTGAAG
ATATGACTTGGTTTACCAACGAGCAAGGTCGAATCTTTGTTTACTTTAATGGTTCAGCCAAACATAAATT
TCAAGTTTATTGCGATCGCCGTCAACTTCATTGGTTTCAACGTTTTGTAGAGGACTTTCAAATCAAGAAA
AATGGTGATAAAAAAGGTAGCGAAAAGGAGTACCCTGCTGGGTTATTGACGCTTTGTTCCACTCGTCTGA
GATGGAAAGAAAGCGCGGAAAAAGGAGATCCTTGGAATGTTCATCGCCTAATTCTTTCTTGCACTATCGA
TACACGCTTATGGACACTTGAAGGAACGGAACAGGTGCGAGCTGAAAAGATCGCTCAGGTTGAAAAAACT
ATTAGCAAGCGGGAGCAAGAAGTTAATCTGAGTAAGACTCAACTTGAGCGTTTACAAGCCAAGCACAGTG
AGAGGGAGAGATTGAACAACATTTTTCCCAACCGCCCTAGCAAGCCCAGTTACCGGGGTAAATCTCATAT
TGCGATCGGTGTAAGTTTCAGTTTGGAAAACCCAGCCACTGTTGCCGTCGTAGATGTTGCAACCAAGAAA
GTCCTTACTTACCGCAGTTTCAAACAATTACTCGGAGATAACTACAACCTTGCAAACCGGCTGCGGCAAC
AAAAGCAACGTCTTTCTCACGAACGTCACAAAGCTCAGAAACAAGGCGCACCAAATTCATTTGGAGACTC
AGAGTTAGGGCAGTATGTAGACAGATTGCTTGCAAAATCGATTGTCGCGATCGCAAAAACTTATCAAGCT
AGTAGTATTGTCTTGCCTAAACTTCGCTATATGAGGGAAATCATACATAATGAAGTTCAAGCTAAAGCCG
AAAAAAAGATTCCAGGATATAAAGAAGGTCAAAAACAATATGCCAAACAGTATCGGATAAGCGTTCATCA
ATGGAGTTATAATAGATTATCACAGATTCTTGAAAGCCAAGCTACAAAAGCTGGAATTTCTATTGAACGT
GGATCGCAAGTAATCCAAGGTAGCTCCCAAGAACAAGCACGAGATTTAGCTTTATTTGCCTATAACGAAC
GCCAACTTAGTCTGGGTTAGGTAAGGATCTCCAGGCATCAAATAAAACGAAAGGCTCAGTCGAAAGACTG
GGCCTTTCGTTTTATCTGTTGTTTGTCGGTGAACGCTCTCTACTAGAGAGACCCTGACAGCTAGCTCAGT
CCTAGGTATAATGCTAGCGGGTACTAATAGCGCCGCAGTTCATGCTCTTTAAGAGTCTCTGTACTGTGGA
AAATCTGGGTTAGTTTGACGGTTGGAAAACCGTTTTGCTTTCTGACCCTGGTAGCTGCCCGCTTCTCATG
CTCTGACTTTTCACGTTATGTGGAAAAAGTAACGTAATTTCGTTAGTTAAGACTTACCGTAAAAAGTCAG
TTCTGATGCTGCTGTCGCAAGACAGGATAGGTGCGCTCCCAGCAAAAGGAGTATGTCTTGAAAAAGACTA
GCCGTTCTAGTAACGGTGCGGATTACCGCAGTGGTGGCTACTGAATCACCCCCTTCGTCGGGGGAACCCT
CCAAAAGGTGGGTTGAAAGGAAGAGCGAGATCTCGAGCTCTTCGGCTCACCTTCGGGTGGGCCTTTCTGC
GCAGGTGGCACTTTTCGGGGAAATGTGCGCGGAACCCCTATTTGTTTATTTTTCTAAATACATTCAAATA
TGTATCCGCTCATGAGACAATAACCCTGATAAATGCTTCAATAATATTGAAAAAGGAAGAGTATGAGTAT
TCAACATTTCCGTGTCGCCCTTATTCCCTTTTTTGCGGCATTTTGCCTTCCTGTTTTTGCTCACCCAGAA
ACGCTGGTGAAAGTAAAAGATGCTGAAGATCAGTTGGGTGCACGAGTGGGTTACATCGAACTGGATCTCA
ACAGCGGTAAGATCCTTGAGAGTTTTCGCCCCGAAGAACGTTTTCCAATGATGAGCACTTTTAAAGTTCT
GCTATGTGGCGCGGTATTATCCCGTATTGACGCCGGGCAAGAGCAACTCGGTCGCCGCATACACTATTCT
CAGAATGACTTGGTTGAGTACTCACCAGTCACAGAAAAGCATCTTACGGATGGCATGACAGTAAGAGAAT
TATGCAGTGCTGCCATAACCATGAGTGATAACACTGCGGCCAACTTACTTCTGACAACGATCGGAGGACC
GAAGGAGCTAACCGCTTTTTTGCACAACATGGGGGATCATGTAACTCGCCTTGATCGTTGGGAACCGGAG
CTGAATGAAGCCATACCAAACGACGAGCGTGACACCACGATGCCTGTAGCAATGGCAACAACGTTGCGCA
AACTATTAACTGGCGAACTACTTACTCTAGCTTCCCGGCAACAATTAATAGACTGGATGGAGGCGGATAA
AGTTGCAGGACCACTTCTGCGCTCGGCCCTTCCGGCTGGCTGGTTTATTGCTGATAAATCTGGAGCCGGT
GAGCGTGGGTCTCGCGGTATCATTGCAGCACTGGGGCCAGATGGTAAGCCCTCCCGTATCGTAGTTATCT
ACACGACGGGGAGTCAGGCAACTATGGATGAACGAAATAGACAGATCGCTGAGATAGGTGCCTCACTGAT
TAAGCATTGGTAACTGTCAGACCAAGTTTACTCATATATACTTTAGATTGATTTAAAACTTCATTTTTAA
TTTAAAAGGATCTAGGTGAAGATCCTTTTTGATAATCTCATGACCAAAATCCCTTAACGTGAGTTTTCGT
TCCACTGAGCGTCAGACCCCGTAGAAAAGATCAAAGGATCTTCTTGAGATCCTTTTTTTCTGCGCGTAAT
CTGCTGCTTGCAAACAAAAAAACCACCGCTACCAGCGGTGGTTTGTTTGCCG
Features (pLannotate 1.2.2; 7 found; start..end, strand, type, name):
    610..640     +  promoter       lac promoter: promoter for the E. coli lac operon
   6269..6340    +  terminator     rrnB T1 terminator: transcription terminator T1 from the E. coli rrnB gene
   6355..6388    +  promoter       J23119 promoter: bacterial promoter (Registry of Standard Biological Parts BBa J23119)
   6764..6791    +  terminator     T7Te terminator: phage T7 early transcription terminator
   6818..6922    +  promoter       AmpR promoter: bla
   6923..7783    +  CDS            AmpR: β-lactamase; bla; confers resistance to ampicillin, carbenicillin, and related antibiotics
   7954..510     +  rep_origin     ori (across the origin): high-copy-number ColE1/pMB1/pBR322/pUC origin of replication
