[The description below was written by a language model from this plasmid's Addgene catalogue record and pLannotate feature annotations shown in this document.]
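Description:
pShoCAST-sgRNA_entry (BO1) is a bacterial expression plasmid of about 8 kb built on a pUC19 backbone. It supplies the protein and guide RNA components of ShoCAST, a type V-K CRISPR-associated transposase system. It replicates in E. coli at high copy number from the ColE1/pUC-type origin and is selected with ampicillin through the β-lactamase gene under its native bla promoter.

According to the catalogue entry, the payload comprises four synthetic coding sequences: ShoTnsB, ShoTnsC, ShoTniQ and ShoCas12k. The automated annotation does not label these genes individually. It does leave a large unannotated stretch between the lac promoter and the rrnB T1 terminator, which is consistent with the four genes being transcribed together from the lac promoter. Immediately downstream, the constitutive synthetic J23119 promoter drives a separate unit that ends at the T7Te terminator. This matches the sgRNA cassette described in the record, although the scaffold itself is not annotated either.

The guide cassette is in "entry" form, so it carries SapI sites rather than a fixed targeting sequence. New spacers can therefore be inserted by Golden Gate assembly, reprogramming Cas12k to a chosen target site. In such systems Cas12k provides RNA-guided target recognition without cleavage, while TniQ, TnsC and TnsB recruit and carry out transposition.

The record describes no transposon cargo on this plasmid, so a donor would presumably be supplied separately. The construct is used for RNA-guided DNA insertion experiments in bacteria, and the associated work concerns engineering type V-K systems for more precise cut-and-paste integration.
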