Addgene plasmid #181786: pShoCAST-sgRNA_entry (BO1)
Purpose: Expresses ShoCAST. New sgRNA spacer sequences can be added using Golden Gate assembly (via SapI sites).
Depositing lab: Benjamin Kleinstiver. Depositing organization: Massachusetts General Hospital. Publication: Precise cut-and-paste DNA insertion using engineered type V-K CRISPR-associated transposases. Tou CJ, Orr B, Kleinstiver BP. Nat Biotechnol. 2023 Jan 2. doi: 10.1038/s41587-022-01574-x. PubMed 36593413.
Backbone
  Vector backbone: pUC19
  Vector type: Bacterial Expression
Growth in bacteria
  Bacterial resistance: Ampicillin, 100 μg/mL
  Growth temperature: 37°C
  Growth strain: DH5alpha
  Copy number: High Copy
Gene/Insert
  Gene/Insert name: ShoTnsB, ShoTnsC, ShoTniQ, ShoCas12k
  Species: Synthetic
  Promoter: Lac and J23119
  Cloning method: Gibson Cloning
  Sequencing primers: 5′ ACGCCAAGCTCCAAAACGATCTCA; 3′ gctagcattatacctaggactgagc
Terms and licenses: Academic/Nonprofit Terms; Industry Terms: Not Available to Industry
Depositor comments: Please visit https://www.biorxiv.org/content/10.1101/2022.01.07.475005v1 for bioRxiv preprint.
How to cite: pShoCAST-sgRNA_entry (BO1) was a gift from Benjamin Kleinstiver (Addgene plasmid # 181786 ; http://n2t.net/addgene:181786 ; RRID:Addgene_181786)
